LOCUS       Exported 8647 bp ds-DNA circular SYN 12-MAY-2021
DEFINITION  Expresses two gRNAs targeting MALAT1 promoter.
ACCESSION   .
VERSION     .
KEYWORDS    pDECKO_Malat1_B
SOURCE      synthetic DNA construct
  ORGANISM  synthetic DNA construct
REFERENCE   1 (bases 1 to 8647)
  AUTHORS   Aparicio-Prat E, Arnan C, Sala I, Bosch N, Guigo R, Johnson R
  TITLE     DECKO: Single-oligo, dual-CRISPR deletion of genomic elements
            including long non-coding RNAs.
  JOURNAL   BMC Genomics. 2015 Oct 23;16(1):846. doi: 10.1186/s12864-015-2086-z.
  PUBMED    26493208
REFERENCE   2 (bases 1 to 8647)
  AUTHORS   .
  TITLE     Direct Submission
  JOURNAL   Exported May 12, 2021 from SnapGene Server 1.1.58
            http://www.snapgene.com
FEATURES             Location/Qualifiers
     source          1..8647
                     /organism="synthetic DNA construct"
                     /mol_type="other DNA"
     promoter        87..1264
                     /label=EF-1-alpha promoter
                     /note="strong constitutive promoter for human elongation
                     factor EF-1-alpha"
     intron          318..1255
                     /label=EF-1-alpha intron A
                     /note="intron upstream of the start codon of human
                     EF-1-alpha"
     primer_bind     1212..1232
                     /label=EF1a-F
                     /note="Human elongation factor-1a promoter, forward primer"
     CDS             1277..1876
                     /codon_start=1
                     /gene="pac from Streptomyces alboniger"
                     /product="puromycin N-acetyltransferase"
                     /label=PuroR
                     /note="confers resistance to puromycin"
                     /translation="MTEYKPTVRLATRDDVPRAVRTLAAAFADYPATRHTVDPDRHIER
                     VTELQELFLTRVGLDIGKVWVADDGAAVAVWTTPESVEAGAVFAEIGPRMAELSGSRLA
                     AQQQMEGLLAPHRPKEPAWFLATVGVSPDHQGKGLGSAVVLPGVEAAERAGVPAFLETS
                     APRNLPFYERLGFTVTADVEVPEGPRTWCMTRKPGA"
     primer_bind     complement(1277..1296)
                     /label=Puro-R
                     /note="Puromycin resistance gene, reverse primer. Also
                     called puro-variant-R"
     primer_bind     1773..1793
                     /label=Puro-F
                     /note="Puromycin resistance gene, forward primer"
     misc_feature    1892..2480
                     /label=WPRE
                     /note="woodchuck hepatitis virus posttranscriptional
                     regulatory element"
     primer_bind     complement(1945..1965)
                     /label=WPRE-R
                     /note="WPRE, reverse primer"
     CDS             complement(2363..2374)
                     /codon_start=1
                     /product="Factor Xa recognition and cleavage site"
                     /label=Factor Xa site
                     /translation="IEGR"
     LTR             2552..2785
                     /label=3' LTR (Delta-U3)
                     /note="self-inactivating 3' long terminal repeat (LTR) from
                     HIV-1"
     polyA_signal    2863..2984
                     /label=SV40 poly(A) signal
                     /note="SV40 polyadenylation signal"
     primer_bind     complement(2900..2919)
                     /label=SV40pA-R
                     /note="SV40 polyA, reverse primer"
     primer_bind     2954..2973
                     /label=EBV-rev
                     /note="SV40 polyA terminator, reverse primer"
     rep_origin      3024..3159
                     /label=SV40 ori
                     /note="SV40 origin of replication"
     primer_bind     3086..3105
                     /label=SV40pro-F
                     /note="SV40 promoter/origin, forward primer"
     primer_bind     complement(3179..3198)
                     /label=T7
                     /note="T7 promoter, forward primer"
     promoter        complement(3180..3198)
                     /label=T7 promoter
                     /note="promoter for bacteriophage T7 RNA polymerase"
     primer_bind     complement(3208..3225)
                     /label=M13 Forward
                     /note="In lacZ gene. Also called M13-F20 or M13 (-21)
                     Forward"
     primer_bind     complement(3208..3224)
                     /label=M13 fwd
                     /note="common sequencing primer, one of multiple similar
                     variants"
     primer_bind     complement(3217..3239)
                     /label=M13/pUC Forward
                     /note="In lacZ gene"
     rep_origin      3366..3821
                     /direction=RIGHT
                     /label=f1 ori
                     /note="f1 bacteriophage origin of replication; arrow
                     indicates direction of (+) strand synthesis"
     primer_bind     complement(3453..3472)
                     /label=F1ori-R
                     /note="F1 origin, reverse primer"
     primer_bind     3663..3684
                     /label=F1ori-F
                     /note="F1 origin, forward primer"
     promoter        3847..3951
                     /gene="bla"
                     /label=AmpR promoter
     CDS             3952..4812
                     /codon_start=1
                     /gene="bla"
                     /product="beta-lactamase"
                     /label=AmpR
                     /note="confers resistance to ampicillin, carbenicillin, and
                     related antibiotics"
                     /translation="MSIQHFRVALIPFFAAFCLPVFAHPETLVKVKDAEDQLGARVGYI
                     ELDLNSGKILESFRPEERFPMMSTFKVLLCGAVLSRIDAGQEQLGRRIHYSQNDLVEYS
                     PVTEKHLTDGMTVRELCSAAITMSDNTAANLLLTTIGGPKELTAFLHNMGDHVTRLDRW
                     EPELNEAIPNDERDTTMPVAMATTLRKLLTGELLTLASRQQLIDWMEADKVAGPLLRSA
                     LPAGWFIADKSGAGERGSRGIIAALGPDGKPSRIVVIYTTGSQATMDERNRQIAEIGAS
                     LIKHW"
     primer_bind     complement(4170..4189)
                     /label=Amp-R
                     /note="Ampicillin resistance gene, reverse primer"
     rep_origin      4983..5571
                     /direction=RIGHT
                     /label=ori
                     /note="high-copy-number ColE1/pMB1/pBR322/pUC origin of
                     replication"
     primer_bind     5472..5491
                     /label=pBR322ori-F
                     /note="pBR322 origin, forward primer"
     primer_bind     5725..5742
                     /label=L4440
                     /note="L4440 vector, forward primer"
     protein_bind    5859..5880
                     /label=CAP binding site
                     /bound_moiety="E. coli catabolite activator protein"
                     /note="CAP binding activates transcription in the presence
                     of cAMP."
     promoter        5895..5925
                     /label=lac promoter
                     /note="promoter for the E. coli lac operon"
     protein_bind    5933..5949
                     /label=lac operator
                     /bound_moiety="lac repressor encoded by lacI"
                     /note="The lac repressor binds to the lac operator to
                     inhibit transcription in E. coli. This inhibition can be
                     relieved by adding lactose or
                     isopropyl-beta-D-thiogalactopyranoside (IPTG)."
     primer_bind     5938..5960
                     /label=M13/pUC Reverse
                     /note="In lacZ gene"
     primer_bind     5957..5973
                     /label=M13 rev
                     /note="common sequencing primer, one of multiple similar
                     variants"
     primer_bind     5957..5973
                     /label=M13 Reverse
                     /note="In lacZ gene. Also called M13-rev"
     primer_bind     5992..6012
                     /label=T3
                     /note="T3 promoter, forward primer"
     promoter        5994..6012
                     /label=T3 promoter
                     /note="promoter for bacteriophage T3 RNA polymerase"
     promoter        6040..6266
                     /label=RSV promoter
                     /note="Rous sarcoma virus enhancer/promoter"
     LTR             6267..6447
                     /label=5' LTR (truncated)
                     /note="truncated 5' long terminal repeat (LTR) from HIV-1"
     misc_feature    6494..6619
                     /label=HIV-1 Psi
                     /note="packaging signal of human immunodeficiency virus
                     type 1"
     misc_feature    7112..7345
                     /label=RRE
                     /note="The Rev response element (RRE) of HIV-1 allows for
                     Rev-dependent mRNA export from the nucleus to the
                     cytoplasm."
     CDS             7530..7574
                     /codon_start=1
                     /product="antigenic peptide corresponding to amino acids
                     655 to 669 of the HIV envelope protein gp41 (Lutje Hulsik
                     et al., 2013)"
                     /label=gp41 peptide
                     /note="recognized by the 2H10 single-chain llama nanobody"
                     /translation="KNEQELLELDKWASL"
     promoter        7752..7992
                     /label=U6 promoter
                     /note="RNA polymerase III promoter for human U6 snRNA"
     primer_bind     7752..7772
                     /label=hU6-F
                     /note="Human U6 promoter, forward primer"
     primer_bind     7923..7942
                     /label=LKO.1 5'
                     /note="Human U6 promoter, forward primer"
     misc_RNA        8022..8097
                     /label=gRNA scaffold
                     /note="guide RNA scaffold for the Streptococcus pyogenes
                     CRISPR/Cas9 system"
     promoter        8104..8318
                     /label=H1 promoter
                     /note="human H1 RNA promoter"
     primer_bind     8239..8258
                     /label=H1
                     /note="Human H1 promoter, forward primer"
     misc_RNA        8347..8422
                     /label=gRNA scaffold
                     /note="guide RNA scaffold for the Streptococcus pyogenes
                     CRISPR/Cas9 system"
     misc_feature    8478..8595
                     /label=cPPT/CTS
                     /note="central polypurine tract and central termination
                     sequence of HIV-1"
ORIGIN
        1 cccgggtgca aagatggata aagttttaaa cagagaggaa tctttgcagc taatggacct
       61 tctaggtctt gaaaggagtg ggaattggct ccggtgcccg tcagtgggca gagcgcacat
      121 cgcccacagt ccccgagaag ttggggggag gggtcggcaa ttgatccggt gcctagagaa
      181 ggtggcgcgg ggtaaactgg gaaagtgatg tcgtgtactg gctccgcctt tttcccgagg
      241 gtgggggaga accgtatata agtgcagtag tcgccgtgaa cgttcttttt cgcaacgggt
      301 ttgccgccag aacacaggta agtgccgtgt gtggttcccg cgggcctggc ctctttacgg
      361 gttatggccc ttgcgtgcct tgaattactt ccactggctg cagtacgtga ttcttgatcc
      421 cgagcttcgg gttggaagtg ggtgggagag ttcgaggcct tgcgcttaag gagccccttc
      481 gcctcgtgct tgagttgagg cctggcctgg gcgctggggc cgccgcgtgc gaatctggtg
      541 gcaccttcgc gcctgtctcg ctgctttcga taagtctcta gccatttaaa atttttgatg
      601 acctgctgcg acgctttttt tctggcaaga tagtcttgta aatgcgggcc aagatctgca
      661 cactggtatt tcggtttttg gggccgcggg cggcgacggg gcccgtgcgt cccagcgcac
      721 atgttcggcg aggcggggcc tgcgagcgcg gccaccgaga atcggacggg ggtagtctca
      781 agctggccgg cctgctctgg tgcctggcct cgcgccgccg tgtatcgccc cgccctgggc
      841 ggcaaggctg gcccggtcgg caccagttgc gtgagcggaa agatggccgc ttcccggccc
      901 tgctgcaggg agctcaaaat ggaggacgcg gcgctcggga gagcgggcgg gtgagtcacc
      961 cacacaaagg aaaagggcct ttccgtcctc agccgtcgct tcatgtgact ccacggagta
     1021 ccgggcgccg tccaggcacc tcgattagtt ctcgagcttt tggagtacgt cgtctttagg
     1081 ttggggggag gggttttatg cgatggagtt tccccacact gagtgggtgg agactgaagt
     1141 taggccagct tggcacttga tgtaattctc cttggaattt gccctttttg agtttggatc
     1201 ttggttcatt ctcaagcctc agacagtggt tcaaagtttt tttcttccat ttcaggtgtc
     1261 gtgacgtacg gccaccatga ccgagtacaa gcccacggtg cgcctcgcca cccgcgacga
     1321 cgtccccagg gccgtacgca ccctcgccgc cgcgttcgcc gactaccccg ccacgcgcca
     1381 caccgtcgat ccggaccgcc acatcgagcg ggtcaccgag ctgcaagaac tcttcctcac
     1441 gcgcgtcggg ctcgacatcg gcaaggtgtg ggtcgcggac gacggcgccg ccgtggcggt
     1501 ctggaccacg ccggagagcg tcgaagcggg ggcggtgttc gccgagatcg gcccgcgcat
     1561 ggccgagttg agcggttccc ggctggccgc gcagcaacag atggaaggcc tcctggcgcc
     1621 gcaccggccc aaggagcccg cgtggttcct ggccaccgtc ggagtctcgc ccgaccacca
     1681 gggcaagggt ctgggcagcg ccgtcgtgct ccccggagtg gaggcggccg agcgcgccgg
     1741 ggtgcccgcc ttcctggaga cctccgcgcc ccgcaacctc cccttctacg agcggctcgg
     1801 cttcaccgtc accgccgacg tcgaggtgcc cgaaggaccg cgcacctggt gcatgacccg
     1861 caagcccggt gcctgaacgc gttaagtcga caatcaacct ctggattaca aaatttgtga
     1921 aagattgact ggtattctta actatgttgc tccttttacg ctatgtggat acgctgcttt
     1981 aatgcctttg tatcatgcta ttgcttcccg tatggctttc attttctcct ccttgtataa
     2041 atcctggttg ctgtctcttt atgaggagtt gtggcccgtt gtcaggcaac gtggcgtggt
     2101 gtgcactgtg tttgctgacg caacccccac tggttggggc attgccacca cctgtcagct
     2161 cctttccggg actttcgctt tccccctccc tattgccacg gcggaactca tcgccgcctg
     2221 ccttgcccgc tgctggacag gggctcggct gttgggcact gacaattccg tggtgttgtc
     2281 ggggaaatca tcgtcctttc cttggctgct cgcctgtgtt gccacctgga ttctgcgcgg
     2341 gacgtccttc tgctacgtcc cttcggccct caatccagcg gaccttcctt cccgcggcct
     2401 gctgccggct ctgcggcctc ttccgcgtct tcgccttcgc cctcagacga gtcggatctc
     2461 cctttgggcc gcctccccgc gtcgacttta agaccaatga cttacaaggc agctgtagat
     2521 cttagccact ttttaaaaga aaagggggga ctggaagggc taattcactc ccaacgaaga
     2581 caagatctgc tttttgcttg tactgggtct ctctggttag accagatctg agcctgggag
     2641 ctctctggct aactagggaa cccactgctt aagcctcaat aaagcttgcc ttgagtgctt
     2701 caagtagtgt gtgcccgtct gttgtgtgac tctggtaact agagatccct cagacccttt
     2761 tagtcagtgt ggaaaatctc tagcagtacg tatagtagtt catgtcatct tattattcag
     2821 tatttataac ttgcaaagaa atgaatatca gagagtgaga ggaacttgtt tattgcagct
     2881 tataatggtt acaaataaag caatagcatc acaaatttca caaataaagc atttttttca
     2941 ctgcattcta gttgtggttt gtccaaactc atcaatgtat cttatcatgt ctggctctag
     3001 ctatcccgcc cctaactccg cccatcccgc ccctaactcc gcccagttcc gcccattctc
     3061 cgccccatgg ctgactaatt ttttttattt atgcagaggc cgaggccgcc tcggcctctg
     3121 agctattcca gaagtagtga ggaggctttt ttggaggcct agggacgtac ccaattcgcc
     3181 ctatagtgag tcgtattacg cgcgctcact ggccgtcgtt ttacaacgtc gtgactggga
     3241 aaaccctggc gttacccaac ttaatcgcct tgcagcacat ccccctttcg ccagctggcg
     3301 taatagcgaa gaggcccgca ccgatcgccc ttcccaacag ttgcgcagcc tgaatggcga
     3361 atgggnnnnn nnnnnnnnnn nnnnnnnnnn nnnnnnnnnn nnnnnnnnnn nnnnnnnnnn
     3421 nnnnnnnnnn nnnnnnnnnn nnnnnnnnnn nnnnnnnnnn nnnnnnnnnn nnnnnnnnnn
     3481 nnnnnnnnnc nnnnnnnnnn nnnnnnnnnn nnnnnnnnnn nnnnnnnnnn nnnnnnnnnn
     3541 nnnnnnnnnn nnnnnnnnnn nnnnnnnnnn nnnnnnnnnn nannnnnnnn nnnnnnnnnn
     3601 nnnnnnnnnn nnnnnnnnnn nnnnnnnnnn ncctttgacg ttggagtcca cgttctttaa
     3661 tagtggactc ttgttccaaa ctggaacaac actcaaccct atctcggtct attcttttga
     3721 tttataaggg attttgccga tttcggccta ttggttaaaa aatgagctga tttaacaaaa
     3781 atttaacgcg aattttaaca aaatattaac gcttacaatt taggtggcac ttttcgggga
     3841 aatgtgcgcg gaacccctat ttgtttattt ttctaaatac attcaaatat gtatccgctc
     3901 atgagacaat aaccctgata aatgcttcaa taatattgaa aaaggaagag tatgagtatt
     3961 caacatttcc gtgtcgccct tattcccttt tttgcggcat tttgccttcc tgtttttgct
     4021 cacccagaaa cgctggtgaa agtaaaagat gctgaagatc agttgggtgc acgagtgggt
     4081 tacatcgaac tggatctcaa cagcggtaag atccttgaga gttttcgccc cgaagaacgt
     4141 tttccaatga tgagcacttt taaagttctg ctatgtggcg cggtattatc ccgtattgac
     4201 gccgggcaag agcaactcgg tcgccgcata cactattctc agaatgactt ggttgagtac
     4261 tcaccagtca cagaaaagca tcttacggat ggcatgacag taagagaatt atgcagtgct
     4321 gccataacca tgagtgataa cactgcggcc aacttacttc tgacaacgat cggaggaccg
     4381 aaggagctaa ccgctttttt gcacaacatg ggggatcatg taactcgcct tgatcgttgg
     4441 gaaccggagc tgaatgaagc cataccaaac gacgagcgtg acaccacgat gcctgtagca
     4501 atggcaacaa cgttgcgcaa actattaact ggcgaactac ttactctagc ttcccggcaa
     4561 caattaatag actggatgga ggcggataaa gttgcaggac cacttctgcg ctcggccctt
     4621 ccggctggct ggtttattgc tgataaatct ggagccggtg agcgtgggtc tcgcggtatc
     4681 attgcagcac tggggccaga tggtaagccc tcccgtatcg tagttatcta cacgacgggg
     4741 agtcaggcaa ctatggatga acgaaataga cagatcgctg agataggtgc ctcactgatt
     4801 aagcattggt aactgtcaga ccaagtttac tcatatatac tttagattga tttaaaactt
     4861 catttttaat ttaaaaggat ctaggtgaag atcctttttg ataatctcat gaccaaaatc
     4921 ccttaacgtg agttttcgtt ccactgagcg tcagaccccg tagaaaagat caaaggatct
     4981 tcttgagatc ctttttttct gcgcgtaatc tgctgcttgc aaacaaaaaa accaccgcta
     5041 ccagcggtgg tttgtttgcc ggatcaagag ctaccaactc tttttccgaa ggtaactggc
     5101 ttcagcagag cgcagatacc aaatactgtt cttctagtgt agccgtagtt aggccaccac
     5161 ttcaagaact ctgtagcacc gcctacatac ctcgctctgc taatcctgtt accagtggct
     5221 gctgccagtg gcgataagtc gtgtcttacc gggttggact caagacgata gttaccggat
     5281 aaggcgcagc ggtcgggctg aacggggggt tcgtgcacac agcccagctt ggagcgaacg
     5341 acctacaccg aactgagata cctacagcgt gagctatgag aaagcgccac gcttcccgaa
     5401 gggagaaagg cggacaggta tccggtaagc ggcagggtcg gaacaggaga gcgcacgagg
     5461 gagcttccag ggggaaacgc ctggtatctt tatagtcctg tcgggtttcg ccacctctga
     5521 cttgagcgtc gatttttgtg atgctcgtca ggggggcgga gcctatggaa aaacgccagc
     5581 aacgcggcct ttttacggtt cctggccttt tgctggcctt ttgctcacat gttctttcct
     5641 gcgttatccc ctgattctgt ggataaccgt attaccgcct ttgagtgagc tgataccgct
     5701 cgccgcagcc gaacgaccga gcgcagcgag tcagtgagcg aggaagcgga agagcgccca
     5761 atacgcaaac cgcctctccc cgcgcgttgg ccgattcatt aatgcagctg gcacgacagg
     5821 tttcccgact ggaaagcggg cagtgagcgc aacgcaatta atgtgagtta gctcactcat
     5881 taggcacccc aggctttaca ctttatgctt ccggctcgta tgttgtgtgg aattgtgagc
     5941 ggataacaat ttcacacagg aaacagctat gaccatgatt acgccaagcg cgcaattaac
     6001 cctcactaaa gggaacaaaa gctggagctg caagcttaat gtagtcttat gcaatactct
     6061 tgtagtcttg caacatggta acgatgagtt agcaacatgc cttacaagga gagaaaaagc
     6121 accgtgcatg ccgattggtg gaagtaaggt ggtacgatcg tgccttatta ggaaggcaac
     6181 agacgggtct gacatggatt ggacgaacca ctgaattgcc gcattgcaga gatattgtat
     6241 ttaagtgcct agctcgatac ataaacgggt ctctctggtt agaccagatc tgagcctggg
     6301 agctctctgg ctaactaggg aacccactgc ttaagcctca ataaagcttg ccttgagtgc
     6361 ttcaagtagt gtgtgcccgt ctgttgtgtg actctggtaa ctagagatcc ctcagaccct
     6421 tttagtcagt gtggaaaatc tctagcagtg gcgcccgaac agggacttga aagcgaaagg
     6481 gaaaccagag gagctctctc gacgcaggac tcggcttgct gaagcgcgca cggcaagagg
     6541 cgaggggcgg cgactggtga gtacgccaaa aattttgact agcggaggct agaaggagag
     6601 agatgggtgc gagagcgtca gtattaagcg ggggagaatt agatcgcgat gggaaaaaat
     6661 tcggttaagg ccagggggaa agaaaaaata taaattaaaa catatagtat gggcaagcag
     6721 ggagctagaa cgattcgcag ttaatcctgg cctgttagaa acatcagaag gctgtagaca
     6781 aatactggga cagctacaac catcccttca gacaggatca gaagaactta gatcattata
     6841 taatacagta gcaaccctct attgtgtgca tcaaaggata gagataaaag acaccaagga
     6901 agctttagac aagatagagg aagagcaaaa caaaagtaag accaccgcac agcaagcggc
     6961 cgctgatctt cagacctgga ggaggagata tgagggacaa ttggagaagt gaattatata
     7021 aatataaagt agtaaaaatt gaaccattag gagtagcacc caccaaggca aagagaagag
     7081 tggtgcagag agaaaaaaga gcagtgggaa taggagcttt gttccttggg ttcttgggag
     7141 cagcaggaag cactatgggc gcagcgtcaa tgacgctgac ggtacaggcc agacaattat
     7201 tgtctggtat agtgcagcag cagaacaatt tgctgagggc tattgaggcg caacagcatc
     7261 tgttgcaact cacagtctgg ggcatcaagc agctccaggc aagaatcctg gctgtggaaa
     7321 gatacctaaa ggatcaacag ctcctgggga tttggggttg ctctggaaaa ctcatttgca
     7381 ccactgctgt gccttggaat gctagttgga gtaataaatc tctggaacag atttggaatc
     7441 acacgacctg gatggagtgg gacagagaaa ttaacaatta cacaagctta atacactcct
     7501 taattgaaga atcgcaaaac cagcaagaaa agaatgaaca agaattattg gaattagata
     7561 aatgggcaag tttgtggaat tggtttaaca taacaaattg gctgtggtat ataaaattat
     7621 tcataatgat agtaggaggc ttggtaggtt taagaatagt ttttgctgta ctttctatag
     7681 tgaatagagt taggcaggga tattcaccat tatcgtttca gacccacctc ccaaccccga
     7741 ggggacccag agagggccta tttcccatga ttccttcata tttgcatata cgatacaagg
     7801 ctgttagaga gataattaga attaatttga ctgtaaacac aaagatatta gtacaaaata
     7861 cgtgacgtag aaagtaataa tttcttgggt agtttgcagt tttaaaatta tgttttaaaa
     7921 tggactatca tatgcttacc gtaacttgaa agtatttcga tttcttggct ttatacatct
     7981 tgtggaaagg acgaaacacc ggcaacttcc attttcagtc tgttttagag ctagaaatag
     8041 caagttaaaa taaggctagt ccgttatcaa cttgaaaaag tggcaccgag tcggtgcttt
     8101 tttgaacgct gacgtcatca acccgctcca aggaatcgcg ggcccagtgt cactaggcgg
     8161 gaacacccag cgcgcgtgcg ccctggcagg aagatggctg tgagggacag gggagtggcg
     8221 ccctgcaata tttgcatgtc gctatgtgtt ctgggaaatc accataaacg tgaaatgtct
     8281 ttggatttgg gagtcttata agttctgtat gagaccactc tttcccggaa gcctcagctc
     8341 gcctgagttt tagagctaga aatagcaagt taaaataagg ctagtccgtt atcaacttga
     8401 aaaagtggca ccgagtcggt gcttttttaa gcttggcgta actagatctt gagacaaatg
     8461 gcagtattca tccacaattt taaaagaaaa ggggggattg gggggtacag tgcaggggaa
     8521 agaatagtag acataatagc aacagacata caaactaaag aattacaaaa acaaattaca
     8581 aaaattcaaa attttcgggt ttattacagg gacagcagag atccactttg gcgccggctc
     8641 gaggggg
//
