[The description below was written by a language model from this plasmid's Addgene catalogue record and the feature table of its GenBank file.]
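Description:
pDECKO_Malat1_B is an 8.6 kb lentiviral transfer plasmid built on the Lentiguide-puro backbone and catalogued as a mammalian expression vector. It delivers a pair of CRISPR guide RNAs directed at the promoter of the human long non-coding RNA gene MALAT1. It is maintained in E. coli through a high-copy ColE1/pUC-type origin with ampicillin (beta-lactamase) selection. The backbone also carries an f1 origin, an SV40 origin and SV40 poly(A) signal, and residual lac, T7 and T3 promoter elements.

The viral cassette has a third-generation, self-inactivating layout. An RSV promoter drives a truncated HIV-1 5' LTR, followed by the Psi packaging signal, the RRE for Rev-dependent export of genomic RNA, the cPPT/CTS element, and a U3-deleted 3' LTR that silences LTR promoter activity after integration.

Between the LTRs sit two tandem RNA polymerase III units. A human U6 promoter drives the first guide and a human H1 promoter drives the second, each fused to a Streptococcus pyogenes Cas9 gRNA scaffold. The insert was assembled by Gibson cloning. Downstream, an EF-1-alpha promoter with its first intron expresses puromycin N-acetyltransferase, stabilised by a WPRE, so that transduced or transfected cells can be selected with puromycin.

No Cas9 gene is annotated, so the nuclease must be supplied separately, for example from a Cas9-expressing cell line. Expressing both guides from one vector is intended to produce two cuts flanking the target, excising the intervening genomic segment. This matches the DECKO dual-CRISPR deletion strategy for removing genomic elements such as lncRNA promoters, here to knock out MALAT1 expression by deleting its promoter region.
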