Addgene plasmid #72621: pDECKO_Malat1_B
Purpose: Expresses two gRNAs targeting MALAT1 promoter
Depositing lab: Roderic Guigo & Rory Johnson. Publication: DECKO: Single-oligo, dual-CRISPR deletion of genomic elements including long non-coding RNAs. Aparicio-Prat E, Arnan C, Sala I, Bosch N, Guigo R, Johnson R. BMC Genomics. 2015 Oct 23;16(1):846. doi: 10.1186/s12864-015-2086-z. PubMed 26493208.
Backbone
  Vector backbone: Lentiguide-puro
  Vector type: Mammalian Expression
  Selectable markers: Puromycin
Growth in bacteria
  Bacterial resistance: Ampicillin, 100 μg/mL
  Growth temperature: 37°C
  Growth strain: DH5alpha
  Copy number: High Copy
Gene/Insert
  Gene/Insert name: gRNAs toward Malat1
  gRNA/shRNA sequence: gRNA1: GCAACTTCCATTTTCAGTCT; gRNA2: GGAAGCCTCAGCTCGCCTGA
  Species: H. sapiens (human)
  Promoter: U6 (gRNA1) and H1 (gRNA2)
  Cloning method: Gibson Cloning
  Sequencing primers: 5′ hU6-F (5'-GAGGGCCTATTTCCCATGATT-3'); 3′ hGata4-rev (5'-ATTGTGGATGAATACTGCC-3')
Terms and licenses: Academic/Nonprofit Terms; Industry Terms: Not Available to Industry
How to cite: pDECKO_Malat1_B was a gift from Roderic Guigo & Rory Johnson (Addgene plasmid # 72621 ; http://n2t.net/addgene:72621 ; RRID:Addgene_72621)
