>Addgene plasmid #72621 | pDECKO_Malat1_B | addgene partial sequence | sequence record 134286 | LKO1_5 5'-GACTATCATATGCTTACCGT-3'
AGGACGAAACACCGGCAACTTCCATTTTCAGTCTGTTTTAGAGCTAGAAATAGCAAGTTAAAATAAGGCT
AGTCCGTTATCAACTTGAAAAAGTGGCACCGAGTCGGTGCTTTTTTGAACGCTGACGTCATCAACCCGCT
CCAAGGAATCGCGGGCCCAGTGTCACTAGGCGGGAACACCCAGCGCGCGTGCGCCCTGGCAGGAAGATGG
CTGTGAGGGACAGGGGAGTGGCGCCCTGCAATATTTGCATGTCGCTATGTGTTCTGGGAAATCACCATAA
ACGTGAAATGTCTTTGGATTTGGGAGTCTTATAAGTTCTGTATGAGACCACTCTTTCCCGGAAGCCTCAG
CTCGCCTGAGTTTTAGAGCTAGAAATAGCAAGTTAAAATAAGGCTAGTCCGTTATCAACTTGAAAAAGTG
GCACCGAGTCGGTGCTTTTTTAAGCTTGGCGTAACTAGATCTTGAGACAAATGGCAGTATTCATCCACAA
TTTTAAAAGAAAAGGGGGGATTGGGGGGTACAGTGCAGGGGAAAGAATAGTAGACATAATAGCAACAGAC
ATACAAACTAAAGAATTACAAAAACAAATTACAAAAATTCAAAATTTTCGGGTTTATTACAGGGACAGCA
GAGATCCACTTTGGCGCCGGCTCGAGGGGGCCCGGGTGCAAAGATGGATAAAGTTTTAAACAGAGAGGAA
TCTTTGCAGCTAATGGACCTTCTAGGTCTTGAAAGGAGTGGGAATTGGCTCCGGTGCCCGTCAGTGGGCA
GAGCGCACATCGCCCACAGTCCCCGAGAAGTTGGG
