>Addgene plasmid #72621 | pDECKO_Malat1_B | addgene partial sequence | sequence record 134287 | EF1a-R 5'-CACGGCGACTACTGCACTTA-3'
TACACGACATCACTTTCCCAGTTTACCCCGCGCCACCTTCTCTAGGCACCGGATCAATTGCCGACCCCTC
CCCCCAACTTCTCGGGGACTGTGGGCGATGTGCGCTCTGCCCACTGACGGGCACCGGAGCCAATTCCCAC
TCCTTTCAAGACCTAGAAGGTCCATTAGCTGCAAAGATTCCTCTCTGTTTAAAACTTTATCCATCTTTGC
ACCCGGGCCCCCTCGAGCCGGCGCCAAAGTGGATCTCTGCTGTCCCTGTAATAAACCCGAAAATTTTGAA
TTTTTGTAATTTGTTTTTGTAATTCTTTAGTTTGTATGTCTGTTGCTATTATGTCTACTATTCTTTCCCC
TGCACTGTACCCCCCAATCCCCCCTTTTCTTTTAAAATTGTGGATGAATACTGCCATTTGTCTCAAGATC
TAGTTACGCCAAGCTTAAAAAAGCACCGACTCGGTGCCACTTTTTCAAGTTGATAACGGACTAGCCTTAT
TTTAACTTGCTATTTCTAGCTCTAAAACTCAGGCGAGCTGAGGCTTCCGGGAAAGAGTGGTCTCATACAG
AACTTATAAGACTCCCAAATCCAAAGACATTTCACGTTTATGGTGATTTCCCAGAACACATAGCGACATG
CAAATATTGCAGGGCGCCACTCCCCTGTCCCTCACAGCCATCTTCCTGCCAGGGCGCACGCGCGCTGGGT
GTTCCCGCCTAGTGACACTGGGCCCGCGATTCCTTGGAGCGGGTTGATGACGTCAGCGTTCAAAAAAGCA
CCGACTCGGTGCCACTTTTTCAAGTTGATA
